>Addgene plasmid #162900 | C125-E01: stuffer | addgene full sequence | sequence record 330923 | Addgene NGS Result
CTTTCCTGCGTTATCCCCTGATTCTGTGGATAACCGTATTACCGCCTTTGAGTGAGCTGATACCGCTCGC
CGCAGCCGAACGACCGAGCGCAGCGAGTCAGTGAGCGAGGAAGCGGAAGAGCGCCCAATACGCAAACCGC
CTCTCCCCGCGCGTTGGCCGATTCATTAATGCAGCTGGCACGACAGGTTTCCCGACTGGAAAGCGGGCAG
TGAGCGCAACGCAATTAATACGCGTACCGCTAGCCAGGAAGAGTTTGTAGAAACGCAAAAAGGCCATCCG
TCAGGATGGCCTTCTGCTTAGTTTGATGCCTGGCAGTTTATGGCGGGCGTCCTGCCCGCCACCCTCCGGG
CCGTTGCTTCACAACGTTCAAATCCGCTCCCGGCGGATTTGTCCTACTCAGGAGAGCGTTCACCGACAAA
CAACAGATAAAACGAAAGGCCCAGTCTTCCGACTGAGCCTTTCGTTTTATTTGATGCCTGGCAGTTCCCT
ACTCTCGCGTTAACGCTAGCATGGATGTTTTCCCAGTCACGACGTTGTAAAACGACGGCCAGTCTTAAGC
TCGGGCCCCAAATAATGATTTTATTTTGACTGATAGTGACCTGTTCGTTGCAACAAATTGATGAGCAATG
CTTTTTTATAATGCCAACTTTGTACAAAAAAGTTGGCTAATTGAGTAAACCGAAGGCTACGTCCAGGAGC
GCACCATCTTCTTCAAGGACGACGGCAACTACAAGACCCGCGCCGAGGTGAAGTTCGAGGGCGACACCCT
GGTGAACCGCATCGAGCTGAAGGGCATCGACTTCAAGGAGGACGGCAACATCCTGGGGTAATCAACTTTC
TTGTACAAAGTTGGCATTATAAGAAAGCATTGCTTATCAATTTGTTGCAACGAACAGGTCACTATCAGTC
AAAATAAAATCATTATTTGCCATCCAGCTGATATCCCCTATAGTGAGTCGTATTACATGGTCATAGCTGT
TTCCTGGCAGCTCTGGCCCGTGTCTCAAAATCTCTGATGTTACATTGCACAAGATAAAAATATATCATCA
TGCCTCCTCTAGACCAGCCAGGACAGAAATGCCTCGACTTCGCTGCTACCCAAGGTTGCCGGGTGACGCA
CACCGTGGAAACGGATGAAGGCACGAACCCAGTGGACATAAGCCTGTTCGGTTCGTAAGCTGTAATGCAA
GTAGCGTATGCGCTCACGCAACTGGTCCAGAACCTTGACCGAACGCAGCGGTGGTAACGGCGCAGTGGCG
GTTTTCATGGCTTGTTATGACTGTTTTTTTGGGGTACAGTCTATGCCTCGGGCATCCAAGCAGCAAGCGC
GTTACGCCGTGGGTCGATGTTTGATGTTATGGAGCAGCAACGATGTTACGCAGCAGGGCAGTCGCCCTAA
AACAAAGTTAAACATTATGAGGGAAGCGGTGATCGCCGAAGTATCGACTCAACTATCAGAGGTAGTTGGC
GTCATCGAGCGCCATCTCGAACCGACGTTGCTGGCCGTACATTTGTACGGCTCCGCAGTGGATGGCGGCC
TGAAGCCACACAGTGATATTGATTTGCTGGTTACGGTGACCGTAAGGCTTGATGAAACAACGCGGCGAGC
TTTGATCAACGACCTTTTGGAAACTTCGGCTTCCCCTGGAGAGAGCGAGATTCTCCGCGCTGTAGAAGTC
ACCATTGTTGTGCACGACGACATCATTCCGTGGCGTTATCCAGCTAAGCGCGAACTGCAATTTGGAGAAT
GGCAGCGCAATGACATTCTTGCAGGTATCTTCGAGCCAGCCACGATCGACATTGATCTGGCTATCTTGCT
GACAAAAGCAAGAGAACATAGCGTTGCCTTGGTAGGTCCAGCGGCGGAGGAACTCTTTGATCCGGTTCCT
GAACAGGATCTATTTGAGGCGCTAAATGAAACCTTAACGCTATGGAACTCGCCGCCCGACTGGGCTGGCG
ATGAGCGAAATGTAGTGCTTACGTTGTCCCGCATTTGGTACAGCGCAGTAACCGGCAAAATCGCGCCGAA
GGATGTCGCTGCCGACTGGGCAATGGAGCGCCTGCCGGCCCAGTATCAGCCCGTCATACTTGAAGCTAGA
CAGGCTTATCTTGGACAAGAAGAAGATCGCTTGGCCTCGCGCGCAGATCAGTTGGAAGAATTTGTCCACT
ACGTGAAAGGCGAGATCACCAAGGTAGTCGGCAAATAACCCTCGACTCTAGAGGATCCCCGGGTACCGAG
CTCGAATTCCGTGATAGGTGGGCTGCCCTTCCTGGTTGGCTTGGTTTCATCAGCCATCCGCTTGCCCTCA
TCTGTTACGCCGGCGGTAGCCGGCCAGCCTCGCAGAGCAGGATTCCCGTTGAGCACCGCCAGGTGCGAAT
AAGGGACAGTGAAGAAGGAACACCCGCTCGCGGGTGGGCCTACTTCACCTATCCTGCCCGGCTGACGCCG
TTGGATACACCAAGGAAAGTCTACACGAACCCTTTGGCAAAATCCTGTATATCGTGCGAAAAAGGATGGA
TATACCGAAAAAATCGCTATAATGACCCCGAAGCAGGGTTATGCAGCGGAAAACGGAATTCGAGCTCGGT
ACCCGGGGATCCTCTAGAGTCGAGCCACCCATGACCAAAATCCCTTAACGTGAGTTACGCGTCGTTCCAC
TGAGCGTCAGACCCCGTAGAAAAGATCAAAGGATCTTCTTGAGATCCTTTTTTTCTGCGCGTAATCTGCT
GCTTGCAAACAAAAAAACCACCGCTACCAGCGGTGGTTTGTTTGCCGGATCAAGAGCTACCAACTCTTTT
TCCGAAGGTAACTGGCTTCAGCAGAGCGCAGATACCAAATACTGTTCTTCTAGTGTAGCCGTAGTTAGGC
CACCACTTCAAGAACTCTGTAGCACCGCCTACATACCTCGCTCTGCTAATCCTGTTACCAGTGGCTGCTG
CCAGTGGCGATAAGTCGTGTCTTACCGGGTTGGACTCAAGACGATAGTTACCGGATAAGGCGCAGCGGTC
GGGCTGAACGGGGGGTTCGTGCACACAGCCCAGCTTGGAGCGAACGACCTACACCGAACTGAGATACCTA
CAGCGTGAGCTATGAGAAAGCGCCACGCTTCCCGAAGGGAGAAAGGCGGACAGGTATCCGGTAAGCGGCA
GGGTCGGAACAGGAGAGCGCACGAGGGAGCTTCCAGGGGGAAACGCCTGGTATCTTTATAGTCCTGTCGG
GTTTCGCCACCTCTGACTTGAGCGTCGATTTTTGTGATGCTCGTCAGGGGGGCGGAGCCTATGGAAAAAC
GCCAGCAACGCGGCCTTTTTACGGTTCCTGGCCTTTTGCTGGCCTTTTGCTCACATGTT
Features (pLannotate 1.2.2; 16 found; start..end, strand, type, name):
    121..213     +  CDS            lacI (fragment): lac repressor; lacI; The lac repressor binds to the lac operator to inhibit transcription in E. coli. This inhibition can be relieved by adding lactose or isopropyl-β-D-thiogalactopyranoside (IPTG).
    268..295     -  terminator     rrnB T2 terminator: transcription terminator T2 from the E. coli rrnB gene
    427..470     +  terminator     rrnB T1 terminator: Escherichia coli rrnB; transcription terminator T1 from the E. coli rrnB gene
    517..553     -  CDS            lacZα (fragment): LacZα fragment of β-galactosidase; lacZ fragment
    570..665     +  protein_bind   attL3: mutant version of attL; recombination site for the Gateway® LR reaction LR Clonase™
    680..828     +  CDS            VN155(I152L) (fragment): improved N-terminal fragment of mVenus for use in bimolecular fluorescence complementation (BiFC) (Kodama and Hu, 2010)
    833..928     -  protein_bind   attL3: mutant version of attL; recombination site for the Gateway® LR reaction LR Clonase™
    947..965     -  promoter       T7 promoter: promoter for bacteriophage T7 RNA polymerase
   1155..1178    +  promoter       Pc promoter (fragment): intI1 (promoter lies within the coding sequence); class 1 integron promoter
   1354..1410    +  CDS            GmR (fragment): gentamycin acetyltransferase; aacC1; confers resistance to gentamycin
   1417..2208    +  CDS            SmR: aminoglycoside adenylyltransferase (Murphy, 1985); aadA; confers resistance to spectinomycin and streptomycin
   2212..2249    -  misc_feature   MCS (fragment): pUC18/19 multiple cloning site
   2252..2297    -  CDS            traJ (fragment): oriT-recognizing protein; traJ
   2330..2439    -  oriT           oriT: incP origin of transfer
   2576..2613    +  misc_feature   MCS (fragment): pUC18/19 multiple cloning site
   2699..3287    +  rep_origin     ori: high-copy-number ColE1/pMB1/pBR322/pUC origin of replication
