[The description below was written by a language model from this plasmid's Addgene catalogue record and pLannotate feature annotations shown in this document.]
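Description:
C125-E01: stuffer is a Gateway entry clone built in the pDonr253 donor backbone and catalogued as a synthetic biology vector. It is a small plasmid of about 3.3 kb that is maintained in E. coli through a high-copy ColE1/pUC-type origin. Selection is with spectinomycin, conferred by a full-length aadA (SmR) aminoglycoside adenylyltransferase gene. Short matches to a class 1 integron Pc promoter and a gentamicin acetyltransferase fragment lie just upstream of this gene and probably reflect the origin of the resistance cassette. The annotation also finds an incP oriT with an adjacent traJ fragment, as well as small lacI, lacZα and pUC polylinker remnants. All of these appear to be backbone carry-over rather than functional parts.

The payload is a short synthetic stuffer fragment flanked by two attL recombination sites in opposing orientation. The automated annotation labels both sites as attL3, and the record does not otherwise specify which att variants they are. According to the record, the stuffer is a region that is neither transcribed nor translated. The annotation tool matches roughly 150 bp of it to part of an mVenus N-terminal (VN155) coding sequence, but this is only a fragment. The rrnB T1 and T2 terminators sit upstream of the cassette to insulate it from read-through transcription, and a T7 promoter lies just beyond the downstream att site.

In an LR Clonase reaction, the stuffer is transferred into a destination vector in place of a gene of interest. The result is a matched negative control or "empty" expression construct, suitable for single or combinatorial multisite Gateway assemblies.
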