Addgene plasmid #162900: C125-E01: stuffer
Purpose: Standard Gateway entry clone containing a non-transcribed/translated region for use in generating negative control vectors
Depositing lab: Dominic Esposito. Depositing organization: National Cancer Institute (NCI). Publication: Combinatorial assembly of clone libraries using site-specific recombination. Wall VE, Garvey LA, Mehalko JL, Procter LV, Esposito D. Methods Mol Biol. 2014;1116:193-208. doi: 10.1007/978-1-62703-764-8_14. PubMed 24395366.
Backbone
  Vector backbone: pDonr253
  Vector type: Synthetic Biology
Growth in bacteria
  Bacterial resistance: Spectinomycin, 50 μg/mL
  Growth temperature: 37°C
  Growth strain: DH5alpha
  Copy number: High Copy
Gene/Insert
  Gene/Insert name: stuffer fragment for vector controls
  Species: Synthetic
  Cloning method: Gateway Cloning
Terms and licenses: Academic/Nonprofit Terms; Industry Terms: Not Available to Industry
How to cite: C125-E01: stuffer was a gift from Dominic Esposito (Addgene plasmid # 162900 ; http://n2t.net/addgene:162900 ; RRID:Addgene_162900)
